Addgene plasmid #200464: pKLV2-U6gRNA5(SMARCA4(43))-PGKpuro2ABFP-W
Purpose: Lentiviral vector expressing gRNA targeting human SMARCA4
Depositing lab: Kosuke Yusa. Depositing organization: Kyoto University, Institute for Life and Medical Sciences. Publication: Canonical BAF complex regulates the oncogenic program in human T-cell acute lymphoblastic leukemia. Aoki K, Hyuga M, Tarumoto Y, Nishibuchi G, Ueda A, Ochi Y, Sugino S, Mikami T, Kobushi H, Kato I, Akahane K, Inukai T, Takaori-Kondo A, Takita J, Ogawa S, Yusa K. Blood. 2023 Nov 3:blood.2023020857. doi: 10.1182/blood.2023020857. PubMed 37922452.
Backbone
  Vector backbone: pKLV2-U6gRNA5(BbsI)-PGKpuro2ABFP-W
  Backbone manufacturer: addgene
  Backbone size w/o insert (bp): 8648
  Total vector size (bp): 8650
  Vector type: Lentiviral
  Selectable markers: Puromycin
Growth in bacteria
  Bacterial resistance: Ampicillin, 100 μg/mL
  Growth temperature: 37°C
  Growth strain: NEB Stable
  Copy number: Unknown
Gene/Insert
  Gene/Insert name: SMARCA4(43)
  gRNA/shRNA sequence: ATCAGAACGCTGTCCAACT
  Species: H. sapiens (human)
  Entrez Gene: SMARCA4 (a.k.a. BAF190, BAF190A, BRG1, CSS4, MRD16, OTSC12, RTPS2, SNF2, SNF2-beta, SNF2L4, SNF2LB, SWI2, hSNF2b)
  Cloning method: Restriction Enzyme; 5′ cloning site BbsI (destroyed during cloning); 3′ cloning site BbsI (destroyed during cloning)
  Sequencing primers: 5′ AGATAATTAGAATTAATTTGACTG
Terms and licenses: Academic/Nonprofit Terms; Industry Terms: Not Available to Industry
How to cite: pKLV2-U6gRNA5(SMARCA4(43))-PGKpuro2ABFP-W was a gift from Kosuke Yusa (Addgene plasmid # 200464 ; http://n2t.net/addgene:200464 ; RRID:Addgene_200464)
