[The description below was written by a language model from this plasmid's Addgene catalogue record and pLannotate feature annotations shown in this document.]
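Description:
pKLV2-U6gRNA5(SMARCA4(43))-PGKpuro2ABFP-W is an 8,650 bp HIV-1-based lentiviral transfer plasmid that expresses a single CRISPR guide RNA against human SMARCA4 (BRG1), the ATPase subunit of BAF chromatin-remodelling complexes. It was made by inserting the guide's spacer into the BbsI sites of the parental pKLV2-U6gRNA5(BbsI)-PGKpuro2ABFP-W backbone, which destroyed both sites. In bacteria the plasmid replicates from a high-copy ColE1/pUC-type origin under ampicillin selection (AmpR). An f1 origin and remnants of a lac/lacZα cloning region flanked by T7 and T3 promoters are also annotated.

The viral genome is transcribed from a CMV enhancer/promoter fused to a truncated 5' LTR, an arrangement that normally makes packaging independent of Tat. Downstream lie the Ψ packaging signal with a gag fragment, the RRE for Rev-dependent nuclear export, and the cPPT/CTS. Within the provirus, a human U6 RNA polymerase III promoter drives the SMARCA4 spacer joined to a Streptococcus pyogenes tracrRNA-derived scaffold. A separate mouse PGK promoter drives puromycin N-acetyltransferase linked to TagBFP; the plasmid name indicates a 2A peptide between them, so that one transcript yields both proteins. Transduced cells can therefore be selected with puromycin and tracked by blue fluorescence. A WPRE enhances transcript expression, and the cassette ends in a truncated 3' LTR followed by a bGH polyadenylation signal.

No Cas9 coding sequence is annotated, so the nuclease must be supplied separately, for example by Cas9-expressing target cells. The vector is intended for SMARCA4 knockout in human cells, and the associated publication studied the canonical BAF complex in T-cell acute lymphoblastic leukaemia.
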