Features (pLannotate 1.2.2; 28 found; start..end, strand, type, name):
    253..452     +  promoter       CMV promoter: human cytomegalovirus (CMV) immediate early promoter
    470..650     +  LTR            5' LTR (truncated): truncated 5' long terminal repeat (LTR) from HIV-1
    697..822     +  misc_feature   HIV-1 Ψ: packaging signal of human immunodeficiency virus type 1
    806..1144    +  CDS            HIV-1 gag (fragment): gag protein from human immunodeficiency virus 1; gag
   1321..1554    +  misc_feature   RRE: The Rev response element (RRE) of HIV-1 allows for Rev-dependent mRNA export from the nucleus to the cytoplasm.
   1931..2031    +  CDS            Rev (fragment): human immunodeficiency virus 1 (HIV-1) Rev protein; rev; enhances nuclear export of unspliced and incompletely spliced viral mRNAs
   2081..2198    +  misc_feature   cPPT/CTS: central polypurine tract and central termination sequence of HIV-1
   2273..2513    +  promoter       U6 promoter: RNA polymerase III promoter for human U6 snRNA
   2560..2627    +  misc_RNA       tracrRNA (fragment): trans-activating CRISPR RNA for the Streptococcus pyogenes CRISPR/Cas9 system
   2650..3149    +  promoter       PGK promoter: mouse phosphoglycerate kinase 1 promoter
   3189..3785    +  CDS            PuroR (fragment): puromycin N-acetyltransferase; pac from Streptomyces; confers resistance to puromycin
   3858..4556    +  CDS            TagBFP: TagBFP is a basic (constitutively fluorescent) blue fluorescent protein published in 2008, derived from Entacmaea quadricolor. It is reported to be a very rapidly-maturing monomer with very low acid sensitivity.
   4568..5154    +  misc_feature   WPRE: woodchuck hepatitis virus posttranscriptional regulatory element
   5148..5294    +  CDS            nef (fragment): NEF_HV1LA - Experimental evidence at protein level: Swiss-Prot protein existence level 1. Extracellular Nef protein targets CD4(+) T-lymphocytes for apoptosis by interacting with CXCR4 surface receptors. From Human immunodeficiency virus type 1 group M subtype B (isolate Lai) (HIV-1).
   5302..5480    +  LTR            5' LTR (truncated): truncated 5' long terminal repeat (LTR) from HIV-1
   5506..5617    +  polyA_signal   bGH poly(A) signal: bovine growth hormone polyadenylation signal
   5756..5774    -  promoter       T3 promoter: promoter for bacteriophage T3 RNA polymerase
   5819..5835    -  protein_bind   lac operator: The lac repressor binds to the lac operator to inhibit transcription in E. coli. This inhibition can be relieved by adding lactose or isopropyl-β-D-thiogalactopyranoside (IPTG). lac repressor encoded by lacI
   5843..5873    -  promoter       lac promoter: promoter for the E. coli lac operon
   5888..5909    -  protein_bind   CAP binding site: CAP binding activates transcription in the presence of cAMP. E. coli catabolite activator protein
   5922..6014    -  CDS            lacI (fragment): lac repressor; lacI; The lac repressor binds to the lac operator to inhibit transcription in E. coli. This inhibition can be relieved by adding lactose or isopropyl-β-D-thiogalactopyranoside (IPTG).
   6197..6785    -  rep_origin     ori: high-copy-number ColE1/pMB1/pBR322/pUC origin of replication
   6956..7816    -  CDS            AmpR: β-lactamase; bla; confers resistance to ampicillin, carbenicillin, and related antibiotics
   7817..7921    -  promoter       AmpR promoter: bla
   7974..8402    -  rep_origin     f1 ori (sequence partly withheld): f1 bacteriophage origin of replication; arrow indicates direction of (+) strand synthesis
   8407..8562    -  CDS            lacZα (fragment): LacZα fragment of β-galactosidase; lacZ fragment
   8570..8588    +  promoter       T7 promoter: promoter for bacteriophage T7 RNA polymerase
   8602..252     +  enhancer       CMV enhancer (across the origin): human cytomegalovirus immediate early enhancer
>Addgene plasmid #200464 | pKLV2-U6gRNA5(SMARCA4(43))-PGKpuro2ABFP-W | addgene full sequence | sequence record 419588 | Addgene NGS Result
CGCCCATTGACGTCAATAATGACGTATGTTCCCATAGTAACGCCAATAGGGACTTTCCATTGACGTCAAT
GGGTGGAGTATTTACGGTAAACTGCCCACTTGGCAGTACATCAAGTGTATCATATGCCAAGTACGCCCCC
TATTGACGTCAATGACGGTAAATGGCCCGCCTGGCATTATGCCCAGTACATGACCTTATGGGACTTTCCT
ACTTGGCAGTACATCTACGTATTAGTCATCGCTATTACCATGGTGATGCGGTTTTGGCAGTACATCAATG
GGCGTGGATAGCGGTTTGACTCACGGGGATTTCCAAGTCTCCACCCCATTGACGTCAATGGGAGTTTGTT
TTGGCACCAAAATCAACGGGACTTTCCAAAATGTCGTAACAACTCCGCCCCATTGACGCAAATGGGCGGT
AGGCGTGTACGGTGGGAGGTCTATATAAGCAGCGCGTTTTGCCTGTACTGGGTCTCTCTGGTTAGACCAG
ATCTGAGCCTGGGAGCTCTCTGGCTAACTAGGGAACCCACTGCTTAAGCCTCAATAAAGCTTGCCTTGAG
TGCTTCAAGTAGTGTGTGCCCGTCTGTTGTGTGACTCTGGTAACTAGAGATCCCTCAGACCCTTTTAGTC
AGTGTGGAAAATCTCTAGCAGTGGCGCCCGAACAGGGACTTGAAAGCGAAAGGGAAACCAGAGGAGCTCT
CTCGACGCAGGACTCGGCTTGCTGAAGCGCGCACGGCAAGAGGCGAGGGGCGGCGACTGGTGAGTACGCC
AAAAATTTTGACTAGCGGAGGCTAGAAGGAGAGAGATGGGTGCGAGAGCGTCAGTATTAAGCGGGGGAGA
ATTAGATCGCGATGGGAAAAAATTCGGTTAAGGCCAGGGGGAAAGAAAAAATATAAATTAAAACATATAG
TATGGGCAAGCAGGGAGCTAGAACGATTCGCAGTTAATCCTGGCCTGTTAGAAACATCAGAAGGCTGTAG
ACAAATACTGGGACAGCTACAACCATCCCTTCAGACAGGATCAGAAGAACTTAGATCATTATATAATACA
GTAGCAACCCTCTATTGTGTGCATCAAAGGATAGAGATAAAAGACACCAAGGAAGCTTTAGACAAGATAG
AGGAAGAGCAAAACAAAAGTAAGACCACCGCACAGCAAGCGGCCGGCCGCGCTGATCTTCAGACCTGGAG
GAGGAGATATGAGGGACAATTGGAGAAGTGAATTATATAAATATAAAGTAGTAAAAATTGAACCATTAGG
AGTAGCACCCACCAAGGCAAAGAGAAGAGTGGTGCAGAGAGAAAAAAGAGCAGTGGGAATAGGAGCTTTG
TTCCTTGGGTTCTTGGGAGCAGCAGGAAGCACTATGGGCGCAGCGTCAATGACGCTGACGGTACAGGCCA
GACAATTATTGTCTGGTATAGTGCAGCAGCAGAACAATTTGCTGAGGGCTATTGAGGCGCAACAGCATCT
GTTGCAACTCACAGTCTGGGGCATCAAGCAGCTCCAGGCAAGAATCCTGGCTGTGGAAAGATACCTAAAG
GATCAACAGCTCCTGGGGATTTGGGGTTGCTCTGGAAAACTCATTTGCACCACTGCTGTGCCTTGGAATG
CTAGTTGGAGTAATAAATCTCTGGAACAGATTTGGAATCACACGACCTGGATGGAGTGGGACAGAGAAAT
TAACAATTACACAAGCTTAATACACTCCTTAATTGAAGAATCGCAAAACCAGCAAGAAAAGAATGAACAA
GAATTATTGGAATTAGATAAATGGGCAAGTTTGTGGAATTGGTTTAACATAACAAATTGGCTGTGGTATA
TAAAATTATTCATAATGATAGTAGGAGGCTTGGTAGGTTTAAGAATAGTTTTTGCTGTACTTTCTATAGT
GAATAGAGTTAGGCAGGGATATTCACCATTATCGTTTCAGACCCACCTCCCAACCCCGAGGGGACCCGAC
AGGCCCGAAGGAATAGAAGAAGAAGGTGGAGAGAGAGACAGAGACAGATCCATTCGATTAGTGAACGGAT
CGGCACTGCGTGCGCCAATTCTGCAGACAAATGGCAGTATTCATCCACAATTTTAAAAGAAAAGGGGGGA
TTGGGGGGTACAGTGCAGGGGAAAGAATAGTAGACATAATAGCAACAGACATACAAACTAAAGAATTACA
AAAACAAATTACAAAAATTCAAAATTTTCGGGTTTATTACAGGGACAGCAGAGATCCAGTTTGGTTAGTA
CCGGGCCCTACGCGTCCAAGGTCGGGCAGGAAGAGGGCCTATTTCCCATGATTCCTTCATATTTGCATAT
ACGATACAAGGCTGTTAGAGAGATAATTAGAATTAATTTGACTGTAAACACAAAGATATTAGTACAAAAT
ACGTGACGTAGAAAGTAATAATTTCTTGGGTAGTTTGCAGTTTTAAAATTATGTTTTAAAATGGACTATC
ATATGCTTACCGTAACTTGAAAGTATTTCGATTTCTTGGCTTTATATATCTTGTGGAAAGGACGAAACAC
CGATCAGAACGCTGTCCAACTGTTTAAGAGCTATGCTGGAAACAGCATAGCAAGTTTAAATAAGGCTAGT
CCGTTATCAACTTGAAAAAGTGGCACCGAGTCGGTGCTTTTTTTGGATCCAATTCTACCGGGTAGGGGAG
GCGCTTTTCCCAAGGCAGTCTGGAGCATGCGCTTTAGCAGCCCCGCTGGGCACTTGGCGCTACACAAGTG
GCCTCTGGCCTCGCACACATTCCACATCCACCGGTAGGCGCCAACCGGCTCCGTTCTTTGGTGGCCCCTT
CGCGCCACCTTCTACTCCTCCCCTAGTCAGGAAGTTCCCCCCCGCCCCGCAGCTCGCGTCGTGCAGGACG
TGACAAATGGAAGTAGCACGTCTCACTAGTCTCGTGCAGATGGACAGCACCGCTGAGCAATGGAAGCGGG
TAGGCCTTTGGGGCAGCGGCCAATAGCAGCTTTGCTCCTTCGCTTTCTGGGCTCAGAGGCTGGGAAGGGG
TGGGTCCGGGGGCGGGCTCAGGGGCGGGCTCAGGGGCGGGGCGGGCGCCCGAAGGTCCTCCGGAGGCCCG
GCATTCTGCACGCTTCAAAAGCGCACGTCTGCCGCGCTGTTCTCCTCTTCCTCATCTCCGGGCCTTTCGA
CCTGCATCCATCTAGATCTCGAGCAGCTGAAGCTTACCATGACCGAGTACAAGCCCACGGTGCGCCTCGC
CACCCGCGACGACGTCCCCAGGGCCGTACGCACCCTCGCCGCCGCGTTCGCCGACTACCCCGCCACGCGC
CACACCGTCGATCCGGACCGCCACATCGAGCGGGTCACCGAGCTGCAAGAACTCTTCCTCACGCGCGTCG
GGCTCGACATCGGCAAGGTGTGGGTCGCGGACGACGGCGCCGCGGTGGCGGTCTGGACCACGCCGGAGAG
CGTCGAAGCGGGGGCGGTGTTCGCCGAGATCGGCCCGCGCATGGCCGAGTTGAGCGGTTCCCGGCTGGCC
GCGCAGCAACAGATGGAAGGCCTCCTGGCGCCGCACCGGCCCAAGGAGCCCGCGTGGTTCCTGGCCACCG
TCGGCGTCTCGCCCGACCACCAGGGCAAGGGTCTGGGCAGCGCCGTCGTGCTCCCCGGAGTGGAGGCGGC
CGAGCGCGCCGGGGTGCCCGCCTTCCTGGAGACCTCCGCGCCCCGCAACCTCCCCTTCTACGAGCGGCTC
GGCTTCACCGTCACCGCCGACGTCGAGGTGCCCGAAGGACCGCGCACCTGGTGCATGACCCGCAAGCCCG
GTGCCGGCGGCGGGTCCGGAGGAGAGGGCAGAGGAAGTCTCCTAACATGCGGTGACGTGGAGGAGAATCC
TGGCCCAATGAGCGAGCTGATTAAGGAGAACATGCACATGAAGCTGTACATGGAGGGCACCGTGGACAAC
CATCACTTCAAGTGCACATCCGAGGGCGAAGGCAAGCCCTACGAGGGCACCCAGACCATGAGAATCAAGG
TGGTCGAGGGCGGCCCTCTCCCCTTCGCCTTCGACATCCTGGCTACTAGCTTCCTCTACGGCAGCAAGAC
CTTCATCAACCACACCCAGGGCATCCCCGACTTCTTCAAGCAGTCCTTCCCTGAGGGCTTCACATGGGAG
AGAGTCACCACATACGAGGACGGGGGCGTGCTGACCGCTACCCAGGACACCAGCCTCCAGGACGGCTGCC
TCATCTACAACGTCAAGATCAGAGGGGTGAACTTCACATCCAACGGCCCTGTGATGCAGAAGAAAACACT
CGGCTGGGAGGCCTTCACCGAGACGCTGTACCCCGCTGACGGCGGCCTGGAAGGCAGAAACGACATGGCC
CTGAAGCTCGTGGGCGGGAGCCATCTGATCGCAAACATCAAGACCACATATAGATCCAAGAAACCCGCTA
AGAACCTCAAGATGCCTGGCGTCTACTATGTGGACTACAGACTGGAAAGAATCAAGGAGGCCAACAACGA
GACCTACGTCGAGCAGCACGAGGTGGCAGTGGCCAGATACTGCGACCTCCCTAGCAAACTGGGGCACAAG
CTTAATTGAGCGGCCGCTCAACCTCTGGATTACAAAATTTGTGAAAGATTGACTGGTATTCTTAACTATG
TTGCTCCTTTTACGCTATGTGGATACGCTGCTTTAATGCCTTTGTATCATGCTATTGCTTCCCGTATGGC
TTTCATTTTCTCCTCCTTGTATAAATCCTGGTTGCTGTCTCTTTATGAGGAGTTGTGGCCCGTTGTCAGG
CAACGTGGCGTGGTGTGCACTGTGTTTGCTGACGCAACCCCCACTGGTTGGGGCATTGCCACCACCTGTC
AGCTCCTTTCCGGGACTTTCGCTTTCCCCCTCCCTATTGCCACGGCGGAACTCATCGCCGCCTGCCTTGC
CCGCTGCTGGACAGGGGCTCGGCTGTTGGGCACTGACAATTCCGTGGTGTTGTCGGGGAAATCATCGTCC
TTTCCTTGGCTGCTCGCCTGTGTTGCCACCTGGATTCTGCGCGGGACGTCCTTCTGCTACGTCCCTTCGG
CCCTCAATCCAGCGGACCTTCCTTCCCGCGGCCTGCTGCCGGCTCTGCGGCCTCTTCCGCGTCTACGCCT
TCGCCCTCAGACGAGTCGGATCTCCCTTTGGGCCGCCTCCCCGCAGGTACCTTTAAGACCAATGACTTAC
AAGGCAGCTGTAGATCTTAGCCACTTTTTAAAAGAAAAGGGGGGACTGGAAGGGCTAATTCACTCCCAAA
GAAGTCAAGATCTGCTTTTTGCCTGTACTGGGTCTCTCTGGTTAGACCAGAGTCTCTCTGGTTAGACCAG
ATCTGAGCCTGGGAGCTCTCTGGCTAACTAGGGAACCCACTGCTTAAGCCTCAATAAAGCTTGCCTTGAG
TGCTTCAAGTAGTGTGTGCCCGTCTGTTGTGTGACTCTGGTAACTAGAGATCCCTCAGACCCTTTTAGTC
AGTGTGGAAAATCTCTAGCAGTTTAAACCCGCTGATCAGCCTCGACTGTGCCTTCTAGTTGCCAGCCATC
TGTTGTTTGCCCCTCCCCCGTGCCTTCCTTGACCCTGGAAGGTGCCACTCCCACTGTCCTTTCCTAATAA
AATGAGGAAATTGCATCGCATTGTCTGAGTAGGTGTCATTCTATTCTGGGGGGTGGGGTGGGGCAGGACA
GCAAGGGGGAGGATTGGGAAGTCAATAGCAGGCATGCTGGGGATGCGGTGGGCTCTATGGGCGGCCGTTA
ATTAAGCTTTTGTTCCCTTTAGTGAGGGTTAATTGCGCGCTTGGCGTAATCATGGTCATAGCTGTTTCCT
GTGTGAAATTGTTATCCGCTCACAATTCCACACAACATACGAGCCGGGAGCATAAAGTGTAAAGCCTGGG
GTGCCTAATGAGTGAGCTAACTCACATTAATTGCGTTGCGCTCACTGCCCGCTTTCCAGTCGGGAAACCT
GTCGTGCCAGCTGCATTAATGAATCGGCCAACGCGCGGGGAGAGGCGGTTTGCGTATTGGGCGCTCTTCC
GCTTCCTCGCTCACTGACTCGCTGCGCTCGGTCGTTCGGCTGCGGCGAGCGGTATCAGCTCACTCAAAGG
CGGTAATACGGTTATCCACAGAATCAGGGGATAACGCAGGAAAGAACATGTGAGCAAAAGGCCAGCAAAA
GGCCAGGAACCGTAAAAAGGCCGCGTTGCTGGCGTTTTTCCATAGGCTCCGCCCCCCTGACGAGCATCAC
AAAAATCGACGCTCAAGTCAGAGGTGGCGAAACCCGACAGGACTATAAAGATACCAGGCGTTTCCCCCTG
GAAGCTCCCTCGTGCGCTCTCCTGTTCCGACCCTGCCGCTTACCGGATACCTGTCCGCCTTTCTCCCTTC
GGGAAGCGTGGCGCTTTCTCATAGCTCACGCTGTAGGTATCTCAGTTCGGTGTAGGTCGTTCGCTCCAAG
CTGGGCTGTGTGCACGAACCCCCCGTTCAGCCCGACCGCTGCGCCTTATCCGGTAACTATCGTCTTGAGT
CCAACCCGGTAAGACACGACTTATCGCCACTGGCAGCAGCCACTGGTAACAGGATTAGCAGAGCGAGGTA
TGTAGGCGGTGCTACAGAGTTCTTGAAGTGGTGGCCTAACTACGGCTACACTAGAAGAACAGTATTTGGT
ATCTGCGCTCTGCTGAAGCCAGTTACCTTCGGAAAAAGAGTTGGTAGCTCTTGATCCGGCAAACAAACCA
CCGCTGGTAGCGGTGGTTTTTTTGTTTGCAAGCAGCAGATTACGCGCAGAAAAAAAGGATCTCAAGAAGA
TCCTTTGATCTTTTCTACGGGGTCTGACGCTCAGTGGAACGAAAACTCACGTTAAGGGATTTTGGTCATG
AGATTATCAAAAAGGATCTTCACCTAGATCCTTTTAAATTAAAAATGAAGTTTTAAATCAATCTAAAGTA
TATATGAGTAAACTTGGTCTGACAGTTACCAATGCTTAATCAGTGAGGCACCTATCTCAGCGATCTGTCT
ATTTCGTTCATCCATAGTTGCCTGACTCCCCGTCGTGTAGATAACTACGATACGGGAGGGCTTACCATCT
GGCCCCAGTGCTGCAATGATACCGCGAGACCCACGCTCACCGGCTCCAGATTTATCAGCAATAAACCAGC
CAGCCGGAAGGGCCGAGCGCAGAAGTGGTCCTGCAACTTTATCCGCCTCCATCCAGTCTATTAATTGTTG
CCGGGAAGCTAGAGTAAGTAGTTCGCCAGTTAATAGTTTGCGCAACGTTGTTGCCATTGCTACAGGCATC
GTGGTGTCACGCTCGTCGTTTGGTATGGCTTCATTCAGCTCCGGTTCCCAACGATCAAGGCGAGTTACAT
GATCCCCCATGTTGTGCAAAAAAGCGGTTAGCTCCTTCGGTCCTCCGATCGTTGTCAGAAGTAAGTTGGC
CGCAGTGTTATCACTCATGGTTATGGCAGCACTGCATAATTCTCTTACTGTCATGCCATCCGTAAGATGC
TTTTCTGTGACTGGTGAGTACTCAACCAAGTCATTCTGAGAATAGTGTATGCGGCGACCGAGTTGCTCTT
GCCCGGCGTCAATACGGGATAATACCGCGCCACATAGCAGAACTTTAAAAGTGCTCATCATTGGAAAACG
TTCTTCGGGGCGAAAACTCTCAAGGATCTTACCGCTGTTGAGATCCAGTTCGATGTAACCCACTCGTGCA
CCCAACTGATCTTCAGCATCTTTTACTTTCACCAGCGTTTCTGGGTGAGCAAAAACAGGAAGGCAAAATG
CCGCAAAAAAGGGAATAAGGGCGACACGGAAATGTTGAATACTCATACTCTTCCTTTTTCAATATTATTG
AAGCATTTATCAGGGTTATTGTCTCATGAGCGGATACATATTTGAATGTATTTAGAAAAATAAACAAATA
GGGGTTCCGCGCACATTTCCCCGAAAAGTGCCACCTAAATTGTAAGCGTTAATATTTTGTTAAAATTCGC
GTTAAATTTTTGTTAAATCAGCTCATTTTTTAACCAATAGGCCGAAATCGGCAAAATCCCTTATAAATCA
AAAGAATAGACCGAGATAGGGT
[37 nt withheld, positions 8073-8109]
AAAGAACGTGGACTCCAACGTCAAAGG
[49 nt withheld, positions 8137-8185]
T
[91 nt withheld, positions 8187-8277]
G
[124 nt withheld, positions 8279-8402]
CCCATTCGCCATTCAGGCTGCGCAACTGTTGGGAAGGGCGATCGGTGCGGGCCTCTTCGCTATTACGCCA
GCTGGCGAAAGGGGGATGTGCTGCAAGGCGATTAAGTTGGGTAACGCCAGGGTTTTCCCAGTCACGACGT
TGTAAAACGACGGCCAGTGAGCGCGCGTAATACGACTCACTATAGGGCGAATTGACTAGTACATAACTTA
CGGTAAATGGCCCGCCTGGCTGACCGCCCAACGACCCC
